Addgene plasmid #19751: MSCV P2Gm p53
Depositing lab: Richard Hynes. Depositing organization: Massachusetts Institute of Technology. Publication: A system for Cre-regulated RNA interference in vivo. Stern P, Astrof S, Erkeland SJ, Schustak J, Sharp PA, Hynes RO. Proc Natl Acad Sci U S A. 2008 Sep 16. 105(37):13895-900. 10.1073/pnas.0806907105 PubMed 18779577.
Backbone
  Vector backbone: MSCV P2Gm
  Backbone manufacturer: MSCV2.2 with WPRE cloned into ClaI site is the base vector
  Backbone size w/o insert (bp): 7519
  Vector type: Mammalian Expression, Retroviral, RNAi
  Selectable markers: Puromycin
Growth in bacteria
  Bacterial resistance: Ampicillin, 100 μg/mL
  Growth temperature: 30°C
  Growth strain: Stbl3
  Growth instructions: grow in stbl3 cells at 30oC
  Copy number: Unknown
Gene/Insert
  Gene/Insert name: oligo targeting p53 (alt name: p53)
  Species: M. musculus (mouse)
  Insert size (bp): 100
  Entrez Gene: Trp53 (a.k.a. Tp53, bbl, bfy, bhy, p44, p53)
  Cloning method: Restriction Enzyme; 5′ cloning site XhoI (not destroyed); 3′ cloning site EcoRI (not destroyed)
  Sequencing primers: 5′ GFP miR primer (GCTGGAGTTCGTGACCGCC)
Terms and licenses: Academic/Nonprofit Terms; Industry Terms: Not Available to Industry
Depositor comments: See FLIP vector protocols (PDF from this page) for more information. There are minor discrepancies between the depositor's sequence and Addgene's sequencing results. The mismatches are either coding joints or a sequencing difference between the actual and the published miR30 vector sequence.
How to cite: MSCV P2Gm p53 was a gift from Richard Hynes (Addgene plasmid # 19751 ; http://n2t.net/addgene:19751 ; RRID:Addgene_19751)
