[The description below was written by a language model from this plasmid's Addgene catalogue record and pLannotate feature annotations shown in this document.]
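Description:
MSCV P2Gm p53 is a murine stem cell virus (MSCV)-based retroviral vector for microRNA-embedded RNA interference against mouse Trp53 (p53). It derives from MSCV2.2 carrying a WPRE, and totals about 7.6 kb. In bacteria it is maintained through a high-copy ColE1/pUC-type origin and selected with ampicillin via the β-lactamase gene. The remaining bacterial annotations (partial lacI, lacZα, tetracycline resistance, rop and bom) are non-functional remnants of earlier cloning backbones.

The proviral region is bounded by MESV/MSCV 5′ and 3′ long terminal repeats and includes the Ψ packaging signal with a truncated, start-codon-less gag segment, which allows the genomic RNA to be encapsidated when packaging functions are supplied in trans. No internal promoter is annotated, so expression appears to be driven from the 5′ LTR. The transcript encodes puromycin N-acetyltransferase linked through an F2A peptide to EGFP, so a single open reading frame yields separate selection and fluorescent marker proteins. Immediately downstream of EGFP, human miR-30a 5′ and 3′ flanking sequences frame an approximately 100 bp oligonucleotide targeting p53, cloned between XhoI and EcoRI sites. The hairpin is thus processed from the same transcript that reports transduction. A WPRE follows to enhance RNA stability and expression.

The associated work describes a system for Cre-regulated RNAi in vivo, but no lox sites are annotated in this plasmid. It therefore appears to be a constitutive puro-2A-GFP-miR30 version, suited to stable p53 knockdown in transduced mouse cells that can be selected with puromycin or tracked by GFP. The depositor notes minor sequence discrepancies at cloning junctions and within the miR-30 context.
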