Features (pLannotate 1.2.2; 22 found; start..end, strand, type, name):
    580..921     +  misc_feature   MESV Ψ: packaging signal of murine embryonic stem cell virus
    988..1404    +  CDS            gag (truncated): truncated Moloney murine leukemia virus (MMLV) gag gene lacking the start codon
   1442..2032    +  CDS            PuroR (fragment): puromycin N-acetyltransferase; pac from Streptomyces; confers resistance to puromycin
   2054..2119    +  CDS            F2A: 2A peptide from foot-and-mouth disease virus polyprotein Eukaryotic ribosomes fail to insert a peptide bond between the Gly and Pro residues, yielding separate polypeptides.
   2135..2851    +  CDS            EGFP: EGFP is a basic (constitutively fluorescent) green fluorescent protein published in 1996, derived from Aequorea victoria. It is reported to be a rapidly-maturing weak dimer with moderate acid sensitivity.
   2904..2997    +  ncRNA          5' miR-30a: sequence upstream of the 71-nt precursor of the human miR-30a microRNA (Zeng et al., 2002) miRNA
   3109..3221    +  ncRNA          3' miR-30a: sequence downstream of the 71-nt precursor of the human miR-30a microRNA (Zeng et al., 2002) miRNA
   3287..3875    +  misc_feature   WPRE: woodchuck hepatitis virus posttranscriptional regulatory element
   3932..4447    +  LTR            3' LTR: 3' long terminal repeat from murine embryonic stem cell virus
   4640..4656    -  protein_bind   lac operator: The lac repressor binds to the lac operator to inhibit transcription in E. coli. This inhibition can be relieved by adding lactose or isopropyl-β-D-thiogalactopyranoside (IPTG). lac repressor encoded by lacI
   4664..4694    -  promoter       lac promoter: promoter for the E. coli lac operon
   4709..4730    -  protein_bind   CAP binding site: CAP binding activates transcription in the presence of cAMP. E. coli catabolite activator protein
   4743..4835    -  CDS            lacI (fragment): lac repressor; lacI; The lac repressor binds to the lac operator to inhibit transcription in E. coli. This inhibition can be relieved by adding lactose or isopropyl-β-D-thiogalactopyranoside (IPTG).
   5018..5606    -  rep_origin     ori: high-copy-number ColE1/pMB1/pBR322/pUC origin of replication
   5777..6637    -  CDS            AmpR: β-lactamase; bla; confers resistance to ampicillin, carbenicillin, and related antibiotics
   6638..6742    -  promoter       AmpR promoter: bla
   6837..6872    +  CDS            rop (fragment): Rop protein, which maintains plasmids at low copy number; rop
   6974..7073    +  misc_feature   bom (fragment): basis of mobility region from pBR322
   7079..7228    -  CDS            lacZα (fragment): LacZα fragment of β-galactosidase; lacZ fragment
   7232..7477    -  CDS            TcR (fragment): tetracycline efflux protein; tet; confers resistance to tetracycline
   7478..7576    +  CDS            env (fragment): murine leukemia virus gPr80 envelope polyprotein precursor; env; proteolytically cleaved into gp70SU and p15TM subunits
   7618..516     +  LTR            5' LTR (across the origin): 5' long terminal repeat from murine embryonic stem cell virus
>Addgene plasmid #19751 | MSCV P2Gm p53 | depositor full sequence | sequence record 9358 | Author sequence
TGAAAGACCCCACCTGTAGGTTTGGCAAGCTAGCTTAAGTAACGCCATTTTGCAAGGCATGGAAAATACA
TAACTGAGAATAGAGAAGTTCAGATCAAGGTTAGGAACAGAGAGACAGCAGAATATGGGCCAAACAGGAT
ATCTGTGGTAAGCAGTTCCTGCCCCGGCTCAGGGCCAAGAACAGATGGTCCCCAGATGCGGTCCCGCCCT
CAGCAGTTTCTAGAGAACCATCAGATGTTTCCAGGGTGCCCCAAGGACCTGAAAATGACCCTGTGCCTTA
TTTGAACTAACCAATCAGTTCGCTTCTCGCTTCTGTTCGCGCGCTTCTGCTCCCCGAGCTCAATAAAAGA
GCCCACAACCCCTCACTCGGCGCGCCAGTCCTCCGATAGACTGCGTCGCCCGGGTACCCGTATTCCCAAT
AAAGCCTCTTGCTGTTTGCATCCGAATCGTGGACTCGCTGATCCTTGGGAGGGTCTCCTCAGATTGATTG
ACTGCCCACCTCGGGGGTCTTTCATTTGGAGGTTCCACCGAGATTTGGAGACCCCTGCCTAGGGACCACC
GACCCCCCCGCCGGGAGGTAAGCTGGCCAGCGGTCGTTTCGTGTCTGTCTCTGTCTTTGTGCGTGTTTGT
GCCGGCATCTAATGTTTGCGCCTGCGTCTGTACTAGTTAGCTAACTAGCTCTGTATCTGGCGGACCCGTG
GTGGAACTGACGAGTTCTGAACACCCGGCCGCAACCCTGGGAGACGTCCCAGGGACTTTGGGGGCCGTTT
TTGTGGCCCGACCTGAGGAAGGGAGTCGATGTGGAATCCGACCCCGTCAGGATATGTGGTTCTGGTAGGA
GACGAGAACCTAAAACAGTTCCCGCCTCCGTCTGAATTTTTGCTTTCGGTTTGGAACCGAAGCCGCGCGT
CTTGTCTGCTGCAGCGCTGCAGCATCGTTCTGTGTTGTCTCTGTCTGACTGTGTTTCTGTATTTGTCTGA
AAATTAGGGCCAGACTGTTACCACTCCCTTAAGTTTGACCTTAGGTCACTGGAAAGATGTCGAGCGGATC
GCTCACAACCAGTCGGTAGATGTCAAGAAGAGACGTTGGGTTACCTTCTGCTCTGCAGAATGGCCAACCT
TTAACGTCGGATGGCCGCGAGACGGCACCTTTAACCGAGACCTCATCACCCAGGTTAAGATCAAGGTCTT
TTCACCTGGCCCGCATGGACACCCAGACCAGGTCCCCTACATCGTGACCTGGGAAGCCTTGGCTTTTGAC
CCCCCTCCCTGGGTCAAGCCCTTTGTACACCCTAAGCCTCCGCCTCCTCTTCCTCCATCCGCCCCGTCTC
TCCCCCTTGAACCTCCTCGTTCGACCCCGCCTCGATCCTCCCTTTATCCAGCCCTCACTCCTTCTCTAGG
CGCCGGAATTAGATCTCTCGACTACCGGTGCCACCATGGTGGAGTACAAGCCCACGGTGCGCCTCGCCAC
CCGCGACGACGTCCCCAGGGCCGTACGCACCCTCGCCGCCGCGTTCGCCGACTACCCCGCCACGCGCCAC
ACCGTCGATCCGGACCGCCACATCGAGCGGGTCACCGAGCTGCAAGAACTCTTCCTCACGCGCGTCGGGC
TCGACATCGGCAAGGTGTGGGTCGCGGACGACGGCGCCGCGGTGGCGGTCTGGACCACGCCGGAGAGCGT
CGAAGCGGGGGCGGTGTTCGCCGAGATCGGCCCGCGCATGGCCGAGTTGAGCGGTTCCCGGCTGGCCGCG
CAGCAACAGATGGAAGGCCTCCTGGCGCCGCACCGGCCCAAGGAGCCCGCGTGGTTCCTGGCCACCGTCG
GCGTCTCGCCCGACCACCAGGGCAAGGGTCTGGGCAGCGCCGTCGTGCTCCCCGGAGTGGAGGCGGCCGA
GCGCGCCGGGGTGCCCGCCTTCCTGGAGACCTCCGCGCCCCGCAACCTCCCCTTCTACGAGCGGCTCGGC
TTCACCGTCACCGCCGACGTCGAGGTGCCCGAAGGACCGCGCACCTGGTGCATGACCCGCAAGCCCGGTG
CCAAACAGAAAATTGTGGCACCAGTGAAACAGACTTTGAATTTTGACCTTCTCAAGTTGGCGGGAGACGT
CGAGTCCAACCCTGGGCCCGGCCCGGTCGCCACCATGGTGAGCAAGGGCGAGGAGCTGTTCACCGGGGTG
GTGCCCATCCTGGTCGAGCTGGACGGCGACGTAAACGGCCACAAGTTCAGCGTGTCCGGCGAGGGCGAGG
GCGATGCCACCTACGGCAAGCTGACCCTGAAGTTCATCTGCACCACCGGCAAGCTGCCCGTGCCCTGGCC
CACCCTCGTGACCACCCTGACCTACGGCGTGCAGTGCTTCAGCCGCTACCCCGACCACATGAAGCAGCAC
GACTTCTTCAAGTCCGCCATGCCCGAAGGCTACGTCCAGGAGCGCACCATCTTCTTCAAGGACGACGGCA
ACTACAAGACCCGCGCCGAGGTGAAGTTCGAGGGCGACACCCTGGTGAACCGCATCGAGCTGAAGGGCAT
CGACTTCAAGGAGGACGGCAACATCCTGGGGCACAAGCTGGAGTACAACTACAACAGCCACAACGTCTAT
ATCATGGCCGACAAGCAGAAGAACGGCATCAAGGTGAACTTCAAGATCCGCCACAACATCGAGGACGGCA
GCGTGCAGCTCGCCGACCACTACCAGCAGAACACCCCCATCGGCGACGGCCCCGTGCTGCTGCCCGACAA
CCACTACCTGAGCACCCAGTCCGCCCTGAGCAAAGACCCCAACGAGAAGCGCGATCACATGGTCCTGCTG
GAGTTCGTGACCGCCGCCGGGATCACTCTCGGCATGGACGAGCTGTACAAGTAGCGGCCGCAAGCCTTGT
TAAGTGCTCGCTTCGGCAGCACATATACTATGTTTGAATGAGGCTTCAGTACTTTACAGAATCGTTGCCT
GCACATCTTGGAAACACTTGCTGGGATTACTTCTTCAGGTTAACCCAACAGAAGGCTCGAGAAGGTATAT
TGCTGTTGACAGTGAGCGCCCACTACAAGTACATGTGTAATAGTGAAGCCACAGATGTATTACACATGTA
CTTGTAGTGGATGCCTACTGCCTCGGAATTCAAGGGGCTACTTTAGGAGCAATTATCTTGTTTACTAAAA
CTGAATACCTTGCTATCTCTTTGATACATTTTTACAAAGCTGAATTAAAATGGTATAAATTAAATCACTT
TTTTCAATTGGAAGACTAATGCGTTTAAACCTCGACCTGCAGCCAAGCTTATCGATAATTCCCGATAATC
AACCTCTGGATTACAAAATTTGTGAAAGATTGACTGGTATTCTTAACTATGTTGCTCCTTTTACGCTATG
TGGATACGCTGCTTTAATGCCTTTGTATCATGCTATTGCTTCCCGTATGGCTTTCATTTTCTCCTCCTTG
TATAAATCCTGGTTGCTGTCTCTTTATGAGGAGTTGTGGCCCGTTGTCAGGCAACGTGGCGTGGTGTGCA
CTGTGTTTGCTGACGCAACCCCCACTGGTTGGGGCATTGCCACCACCTGTCAGCTCCTTTCCGGGACTTT
CGCTTTCCCCCTCCCTATTGCCACGGCGGAACTCATCGCCGCCTGCCTTGCCCGCTGCTGGACAGGGGCT
CGGCTGTTGGGCACTGACAATTCCGTGGTGTTGTCGGGGAAGCTGACGTCCTTTCCATGGCTGCTCGCCT
GTGTTGCCACCTGGATTCTGCGCGGGACGTCCTTCTGCTACGTCCCTTCGGCCCTCAATCCAGCGGACCT
TCCTTCCCGCGGCCTGCTGCCGGCTCTGCGGCCTCTTCCGCGTCTTCGCCTTCGCCCTCAGACGAGTCGG
ATCTCCCTTTGGGCCGCCTCCCCGCATCGGGAATTATCGATAAAATAAAAGATTTTATTTAGTCTCCAGA
AAAAGGGGGGAATGAAAGACCCCACCTGTAGGTTTGGCAAGCTAGCTTAAGTAACGCCATTTTGCAAGGC
ATGGAAAATACATAACTGAGAATAGAGAAGTTCAGATCAAGGTTAGGAACAGAGAGACAGCAGAATATGG
GCCAAACAGGATATCTGTGGTAAGCAGTTCCTGCCCCGGCTCAGGGCCAAGAACAGATGGTCCCCAGATG
CGGTCCCGCCCTCAGCAGTTTCTAGAGAACCATCAGATGTTTCCAGGGTGCCCCAAGGACCTGAAAATGA
CCCTGTGCCTTATTTGAACTAACCAATCAGTTCGCTTCTCGCTTCTGTTCGCGCGCTTCTGCTCCCCGAG
CTCAATAAAAGAGCCCACAACCCCTCACTCGGCGCGCCAGTCCTCCGATAGACTGCGTCGCCCGGGTACC
CGTGTATCCAATAAACCCTCTTGCAGTTGCATCCGACTTGTGGTCTCGCTGTTCCTTGGGAGGGTCTCCT
CTGAGTGATTGACTACCCGTCAGCGGGGGTCTTTCATGGGTAACAGTTTCTTGAAGTTGGAGAACAACAT
TCTGAGGGTAGGAGTCGAATATTAAGTAATCCTGACTCAATTAGCCACTGTTTTGAATCCACATACTCCA
ATACTCCTGAAATAGTTCATTATGGACAGCGCAGAAGAGCTGGGGAGAATTAATTCGTAATCATGGTCAT
AGCTGTTTCCTGTGTGAAATTGTTATCCGCTCACAATTCCACACAACATACGAGCCGGAAGCATAAAGTG
TAAAGCCTGGGGTGCCTAATGAGTGAGCTAACTCACATTAATTGCGTTGCGCTCACTGCCCGCTTTCCAG
TCGGGAAACCTGTCGTGCCAGCTGCATTAATGAATCGGCCAACGCGCGGGGAGAGGCGGTTTGCGTATTG
GGCGCTCTTCCGCTTCCTCGCTCACTGACTCGCTGCGCTCGGTCGTTCGGCTGCGGCGAGCGGTATCAGC
TCACTCAAAGGCGGTAATACGGTTATCCACAGAATCAGGGGATAACGCAGGAAAGAACATGTGAGCAAAA
GGCCAGCAAAAGGCCAGGAACCGTAAAAAGGCCGCGTTGCTGGCGTTTTTCCATAGGCTCCGCCCCCCTG
ACGAGCATCACAAAAATCGACGCTCAAGTCAGAGGTGGCGAAACCCGACAGGACTATAAAGATACCAGGC
GTTTCCCCCTGGAAGCTCCCTCGTGCGCTCTCCTGTTCCGACCCTGCCGCTTACCGGATACCTGTCCGCC
TTTCTCCCTTCGGGAAGCGTGGCGCTTTCTCATAGCTCACGCTGTAGGTATCTCAGTTCGGTGTAGGTCG
TTCGCTCCAAGCTGGGCTGTGTGCACGAACCCCCCGTTCAGCCCGACCGCTGCGCCTTATCCGGTAACTA
TCGTCTTGAGTCCAACCCGGTAAGACACGACTTATCGCCACTGGCAGCAGCCACTGGTAACAGGATTAGC
AGAGCGAGGTATGTAGGCGGTGCTACAGAGTTCTTGAAGTGGTGGCCTAACTACGGCTACACTAGAAGGA
CAGTATTTGGTATCTGCGCTCTGCTGAAGCCAGTTACCTTCGGAAAAAGAGTTGGTAGCTCTTGATCCGG
CAAACAAACCACCGCTGGTAGCGGTGGTTTTTTTGTTTGCAAGCAGCAGATTACGCGCAGAAAAAAAGGA
TCTCAAGAAGATCCTTTGATCTTTTCTACGGGGTCTGACGCTCAGTGGAACGAAAACTCACGTTAAGGGA
TTTTGGTCATGAGATTATCAAAAAGGATCTTCACCTAGATCCTTTTAAATTAAAAATGAAGTTTTAAATC
AATCTAAAGTATATATGAGTAAACTTGGTCTGACAGTTACCAATGCTTAATCAGTGAGGCACCTATCTCA
GCGATCTGTCTATTTCGTTCATCCATAGTTGCCTGACTCCCCGTCGTGTAGATAACTACGATACGGGAGG
GCTTACCATCTGGCCCCAGTGCTGCAATGATACCGCGAGACCCACGCTCACCGGCTCCAGATTTATCAGC
AATAAACCAGCCAGCCGGAAGGGCCGAGCGCAGAAGTGGTCCTGCAACTTTATCCGCCTCCATCCAGTCT
ATTAATTGTTGCCGGGAAGCTAGAGTAAGTAGTTCGCCAGTTAATAGTTTGCGCAACGTTGTTGCCATTG
CTACAGGCATCGTGGTGTCACGCTCGTCGTTTGGTATGGCTTCATTCAGCTCCGGTTCCCAACGATCAAG
GCGAGTTACATGATCCCCCATGTTGTGCAAAAAAGCGGTTAGCTCCTTCGGTCCTCCGATCGTTGTCAGA
AGTAAGTTGGCCGCAGTGTTATCACTCATGGTTATGGCAGCACTGCATAATTCTCTTACTGTCATGCCAT
CCGTAAGATGCTTTTCTGTGACTGGTGAGTACTCAACCAAGTCATTCTGAGAATAGTGTATGCGGCGACC
GAGTTGCTCTTGCCCGGCGTCAATACGGGATAATACCGCGCCACATAGCAGAACTTTAAAAGTGCTCATC
ATTGGAAAACGTTCTTCGGGGCGAAAACTCTCAAGGATCTTACCGCTGTTGAGATCCAGTTCGATGTAAC
CCACTCGTGCACCCAACTGATCTTCAGCATCTTTTACTTTCACCAGCGTTTCTGGGTGAGCAAAAACAGG
AAGGCAAAATGCCGCAAAAAAGGGAATAAGGGCGACACGGAAATGTTGAATACTCATACTCTTCCTTTTT
CAATATTATTGAAGCATTTATCAGGGTTATTGTCTCATGAGCGGATACATATTTGAATGTATTTAGAAAA
ATAAACAAATAGGGGTTCCGCGCACATTTCCCCGAAAAGTGCCACCTGACGTCTAAGAAACCATTATTAT
CATGACATTAACCTATAAAAATAGGCGTATCACGAGGCCCTTTCGTCTCGCGCGTTTCGGTGATGACGGT
GAAAACCTCTGACACATGCAGCTCCCGGAGACGGTCACAGCTTGTCTGTAAGCGGATGCCGGGAGCAGAC
AAGCCCGTCAGGGCGCGTCAGCGGGTGTTGGCGGGTGTCGGGGCTGGCTTAACTATGCGGCATCAGAGCA
GATTGTACTGAGAGTGCACCATATGCGGTGTGAAATACCGCACAGATGCGTAAGGAGAAAATACCGCATC
AGGCGCCATTCGCCATTCAGGCTGCGCAACTGTTGGGAAGGGCGATCGGTGCGGGCCTCTTCGCTATTAC
GCCAGCTGGCGAAAGGGGGATGTGCTGCAAGGCGATTAAGTTGGGTAACGCCAGGGTTTTCCCAGTCACG
ACGTTGTAAAACGACGGCGCAAGGAAGCAGCCCAGTAGTAGGTTGAGGCCGTTGAGCACCGCCGCCGCAA
GGAATGGTGCATGCAAGGAGATGGCGCCCAACAGTCCCCCGGCCACGGGGCCTGCCACCATACCCACGCC
GAAACAAGCGCTCATGAGCCCGAAGTGGCGAGCCCGATCTTCCCCATCGGTGATGTCGGCGATATAGGCG
CCAGCAACCGCACCTGTGGCGCCGGTGATGCCGGCCACGATGCGTCCGGCGTAGAGGCGATTAGTCCAAT
TTGTTAAAGACAGGATATCAGTGGTCCAGGCTCTAGTTTTGACTCAACAATATCACCAGCTGAAGCCTAT
AGAGTACGAGCCATAGATAAAATAAAAGATTTTATTTAGTCTCCAGAAAAAGGGGGGAA
