>Addgene plasmid #19751 | MSCV P2Gm p53 | addgene partial sequence | sequence record 25432 | 19751 with EGFP-C
CTGTACAAGTAGCGGCCGCAAGCCTTGTTAAGTGCTCGCTTCGGCAGCCACATATACTATGTTGAATGAG
GCTTCAGTACTTTACAGAATCGTTGCCTGCACATCTTGGAAACACTTGCTGGGATTACTTCTTCAGGTTA
ACCCAACAGAAGGCTCGAGAAGGTATATTGCTGTTGACAGTGAGCGCCCACTACAAGTACATGTGTAATA
GTGAAGCCACAGATGTATTACACATGTACTTGTAGTGGATGCCTACTGCCTCGGAATTCAAGGGGCTACT
TTAGGAGCAATTATCTTGTTTACTAAAACTGAATACCTTGCTATCTCTTTGATACATTTTTACAAAGCTG
AATTAAAATGGTATAAATTAAATCACTTTTTTCAATTGGAAGACTAATGCGTTTAAACTGTCGACCTGCA
GCCAAGCTTATCGATAATCAACCTCTGGATTACAAAATTTGTGAAAGATTGACTGGTATTCTTAACTATG
TTGCTCCTTTTACGCTATGTGGATACGCTGCTTTAATGCCTTTGTATCATGCTATTGCTTCCCGTATGGC
TTTCATTTTCTCCTCCTTGTATAAATCCTGGTTGCTGTCTCTTTATGAGGAGTTGTGGCCCGTTGTCAGG
CAACGTGGCGTGGTGTGCACTGTGTTTGCTGACGCAACCCCCACTGGTTGGGGCATTGCCACCACCTGTC
AGCTCCTTTCCGGGACTTTCGCTTTCCCCCTCCCTATTGCCACGGCGGAACTCATCGCCGCCTGCCTTGC
CGCTGCTGGACAGGGGCTCGGCTGTGGGCACTGACATTCCGTGGGGTGTC
